Addgene plasmid #247154: pEf1a-hifiDn29-P2A-GFP
Purpose: Mammalian expression of a human codon optimized engineered hifiDn29 recombinase (highest specificity variant)
Depositing lab: Patrick Hsu. Depositing organization: Arc Institute. Publication: Site-specific DNA insertion into the human genome with engineered recombinases. Fanton A, Bartie LJ, Martins JQ, Tran VQ, Goudy L, Kernick C, Durrant MG, Wei J, Armour-Garb Z, Pawluk A, Konermann S, Marson A, Gilbert LA, Roth TL, Hsu PD. Nat Biotechnol. 2025 Nov 6. doi: 10.1038/s41587-025-02895-3. PubMed 41199024.
Backbone
  Vector backbone: pCB212
  Vector type: Mammalian Expression
  Selectable markers: GFP
Growth in bacteria
  Bacterial resistance: Ampicillin, 100 μg/mL
  Growth temperature: 37°C
  Growth strain: DH5alpha
  Copy number: High Copy
Gene/Insert
  Gene/Insert name: hifiDn29-P2A-GFP
  Species: Synthetic
  Mutation: M6I/E70G/A224P/G227V/Q332K/N341K/L393P/D503N/I98V/I233K/I303K/K248R
  Promoter: Ef1a
  Tag / fusion protein: 6xHis (C terminal on insert)
  Cloning method: Gibson Cloning
Terms and licenses: Academic/Nonprofit Terms; Industry Terms: Not Available to Industry
Depositor comments: Please visit https://doi.org/10.1101/2024.11.01.621560 for bioRxiv preprint.
How to cite: pEf1a-hifiDn29-P2A-GFP was a gift from Patrick Hsu (Addgene plasmid # 247154 ; http://n2t.net/addgene:247154 ; RRID:Addgene_247154)
