[The description below was written by a language model from this plasmid's Addgene catalogue record and pLannotate feature annotations shown in this document.]
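Description:
pEf1a-hifiDn29-P2A-GFP is a 5.7 kb mammalian expression plasmid built on the pCB212 backbone for transient production of hifiDn29, a human codon-optimized, engineered variant of the Dn29 recombinase that the record describes as the highest-specificity version. It is propagated in E. coli through a high-copy ColE1/pUC-type origin and selected with ampicillin via a β-lactamase gene driven by its own bla promoter. There is no mammalian drug-resistance marker; GFP fluorescence is the only way listed to identify or sort transfected cells.

The payload is a single transcription unit. The strong constitutive human EF-1α promoter drives a synthetic open reading frame encoding hifiDn29, which carries twelve substitutions relative to the parental enzyme (M6I, E70G, I98V, A224P, G227V, I233K, K248R, I303K, Q332K, N341K, L393P and D503N). The recombinase is joined through a P2A ribosome-skipping peptide to EGFP, so the two are produced as separate proteins from one mRNA and fluorescence reports recombinase expression. An SV40 polyadenylation signal terminates the transcript. The catalogue also lists a C-terminal 6xHis tag on the insert. The automated feature table does not annotate the recombinase, P2A or His tag; the unannotated stretch between the EF-1α promoter and EGFP presumably holds the recombinase and P2A coding sequence. Short matches to SV40 small t antigen, a T7 gene 10 ribosome binding site and a pBluescript polylinker are fragments, probably junction or cloning remnants.

According to the associated publication title, the plasmid comes from work on site-specific insertion of DNA into the human genome using engineered recombinases. The record does not describe a donor or cargo construct.
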