Features (pLannotate 1.2.2; 9 found; start..end, strand, type, name):
    910..1498    +  rep_origin     ori: high-copy-number ColE1/pMB1/pBR322/pUC origin of replication
   1682..1707    +  CDS            small t antigen (fragment): SV40 (simian virus 40) small t antigen
   1714..2892    +  promoter       EF-1α promoter: strong constitutive promoter for human elongation factor EF-1α
   2905..2924    +  RBS            RBS (fragment): efficient ribosome binding site from bacteriophage T7 gene 10 (Olins and Rangwala, 1989)
   4581..5297    +  CDS            EGFP: the original enhanced GFP (Yang et al., 1996) mammalian codon-optimized
   5298..5322    +  misc_feature   MCS (fragment): pBluescript multiple cloning site
   5329..5450    +  polyA_signal   SV40 poly(A) signal: SV40 polyadenylation signal
   5482..5586    +  promoter       AmpR promoter: bla
   5587..739     +  CDS            AmpR (across the origin): β-lactamase; bla; confers resistance to ampicillin, carbenicillin, and related antibiotics
>Addgene plasmid #247154 | pEf1a-hifiDn29-P2A-GFP | addgene full sequence | sequence record 491687 | Addgene NGS Result
AGTGGGTTACATCGAACTGGATCTCAACAGCGGTAAGATCCTTGAGAGTTTTCGCCCCGAAGAACGTTTT
CCAATGATGAGCACTTTTAAAGTTCTGCTATGTGGCGCGGTATTATCCCGTATTGACGCCGGGCAAGAGC
AACTCGGTCGCCGCATACACTATTCTCAGAATGACTTGGTTGAGTACTCACCAGTCACAGAAAAGCATCT
TACGGATGGCATGACAGTAAGAGAATTATGCAGTGCTGCCATAACCATGAGTGATAACACTGCGGCCAAC
TTACTTCTGACAACGATCGGAGGACCGAAGGAGCTAACCGCTTTTTTGCACAACATGGGGGATCATGTAA
CTCGCCTTGATCGTTGGGAACCGGAGCTGAATGAAGCCATACCAAACGACGAGCGTGACACCACGATGCC
TGTAGCAATGGCAACAACGTTGCGCAAACTATTAACTGGCGAACTACTTACTCTAGCTTCCCGGCAACAA
TTAATAGACTGGATGGAGGCGGATAAAGTTGCAGGACCACTTCTGCGCTCGGCCCTTCCGGCTGGCTGGT
TTATTGCTGATAAATCTGGAGCCGGTGAGCGTGGGTCTCGCGGTATCATTGCAGCACTGGGGCCAGATGG
TAAGCCCTCCCGTATCGTAGTTATCTACACGACGGGGAGTCAGGCAACTATGGATGAACGAAATAGACAG
ATCGCTGAGATAGGTGCCTCACTGATTAAGCATTGGTAACTGTCAGACCAAGTTTACTCATATATACTTT
AGATTGATTTAAAACTTCATTTTTAATTTAAAAGGATCTAGGTGAAGATCCTTTTTGATAATCTCATGAC
CAAAATCCCTTAACGTGAGTTTTCGTTCCACTGAGCGTCAGACCCCGTAGAAAAGATCAAAGGATCTTCT
TGAGATCCTTTTTTTCTGCGCGTAATCTGCTGCTTGCAAACAAAAAAACCACCGCTACCAGCGGTGGTTT
GTTTGCCGGATCAAGAGCTACCAACTCTTTTTCCGAAGGTAACTGGCTTCAGCAGAGCGCAGATACCAAA
TACTGTTCTTCTAGTGTAGCCGTAGTTAGGCCACCACTTCAAGAACTCTGTAGCACCGCCTACATACCTC
GCTCTGCTAATCCTGTTACCAGTGGCTGCTGCCAGTGGCGATAAGTCGTGTCTTACCGGGTTGGACTCAA
GACGATAGTTACCGGATAAGGCGCAGCGGTCGGGCTGAACGGGGGGTTCGTGCACACAGCCCAGCTTGGA
GCGAACGACCTACACCGAACTGAGATACCTACAGCGTGAGCTATGAGAAAGCGCCACGCTTCCCGAAGGG
AGAAAGGCGGACAGGTATCCGGTAAGCGGCAGGGTCGGAACAGGAGAGCGCACGAGGGAGCTTCCAGGGG
GAAACGCCTGGTATCTTTATAGTCCTGTCGGGTTTCGCCACCTCTGACTTGAGCGTCGATTTTTGTGATG
CTCGTCAGGGGGGCGGAGCCTATGGAAAAACGCCAGCAACGCGGCCTTTTTACGGTTCCTGGCCTTTTGC
TGGCCTTTTGCTCACATGTTCTTTCCTGCGTTATCCCCTGATTCTGTGGATAACCGTATTACCGCCTTTG
AGTGAGCTGATACCGCTCGCCGCAGCCGAACGACCGAGCGCAGCGAGTCAGTGAGCGAGGAAGGGAAGAG
CGGACCTTCTAGGTCTTGAAAGGAGTGGGAATTGGCTCCGGTGCCCGTCAGTGGGCAGAGCGCACATCGC
CCACAGTCCCCGAGAAGTTGGGGGGAGGGGTCGGCAATTGAACCGGTGCCTAGAGAAGGTGGCGCGGGGT
AAACTGGGAAAGTGATGTCGTGTACTGGCTCCGCCTTTTTCCCGAGGGTGGGGGAGAACCGTATATAAGT
GCAGTAGTCGCCGTGAACGTTCTTTTTCGCAACGGGTTTGCCGCCAGAACACAGGTAAGTGCCGTGTGTG
GTTCCCGCGGGCCTGGCCTCTTTACGGGTTATGGCCCTTGCGTGCCTTGAATTACTTCCACCTGGCTGCA
GTACGTGATTCTTGATCCCGAGCTTCGGGTTGGAAGTGGGTGGGAGAGTTCGAGGCCTTGCGCTTAAGGA
GCCCCTTCGCCTCGTGCTTGAGTTGAGGCCTGGCCTGGGCGCTGGGGCCGCCGCGTGCGAATCTGGTGGC
ACCTTCGCGCCTGTCTCGCTGCTTTCGATAAGTCTCTAGCCATTTAAAATTTTTGATGACCTGCTGCGAC
GCTTTTTTTCTGGCAAGATAGTCTTGTAAATGCGGGCCAAGATCTGCACACTGGTATTTCGGTTTTTGGG
GCCGCGGGCGGCGACGGGGCCCGTGCGTCCCAGCGCACATGTTCGGCGAGGCGGGGCCTGCGAGCGCGGC
CACCGAGAATCGGACGGGGGTAGTCTCAAGCTGGCCGGCCTGCTCTGGTGCCTGGCCTCGCGCCGCCGTG
TATCGCCCCGCCCTGGGCGGCAAGGCTGGCCCGGTCGGCACCAGTTGCGTGAGCGGAAAGATGGCCGCTT
CCCGGCCCTGCTGCAGGGAGCTCAAAATGGAGGACGCGGCGCTCGGGAGAGCGGGCGGGTGAGTCACCCA
CACAAAGGAAAAGGGCCTTTCCGTCCTCAGCCGTCGCTTCATGTGACTCCACGGAGTACCGGGCGCCGTC
CAGGCACCTCGATTAGTTCTCGAGCTTTTGGAGTACGTCGTCTTTAGGTTGGGGGGAGGGGTTTTATGCG
ATGGAGTTTCCCCACACTGAGTGGGTGGAGACTGAAGTTAGGCCAGCTTGGCACTTGATGTAATTCTCCT
TGGAATTTGCCCTTTTTGAGTTTGGATCTTGGTTCATTCTCAAGCCTCAGACAGTGGTTCAAAGTTTTTT
TCTTCCATTTCAGGTGTCGTGACGTACGGCCACCGTTTAACTTTAAGAAGGAGATATACCATGGAACGGG
TGCTCATACACCTTAGAAAGTCCAGAGCCGATCTGGAAGCTGAGGCCAGGGGCGAGGGCGAAACCCTGGC
TAAACATAGAAACATCCTGCTGAAGCTGGCCAAAGAAAGAAATCTGAACATCGTGAAGATCAGAGAGGAA
GTGGGCATCAGCGGCGAGTCTCTGATCCACAGACCTGAGATGCTGGAGACACTGAAGGGGGTGGAAGAGG
GACTGTACGACGCTGTGCTGTGCATGGACATCGACAGACTGGGCAGAGGCAATACCAAGGAGCAGGGCAT
TGTGCTGGAGGCCTTCAAGAATAGCAACACCAAGATCATCACCCCTCTGAAAACATACGACCTGAACAAC
GAGTTCGACGAGGAATACGCCGAGTTTGGCGCCTTCATGGCCAGGCGGGAATTCAAGTTTATCACCAGAA
GACTGCAGCGGGGCAGAGTGGCCACAGTTGAGGAGGGAAATTACATCGCTCCAAGACCACCTTACGGCTA
CATCATCGAGAAAAACAACAAGGAGCGGTACCTGATTCCTCACCCTGAGCAGGCCCCTATCGTGAAGATG
ATCTTTGACTGGTACACCCACGACGATCCTAACGTGCGGATGGGCGCCAGCAAGATCGCCAACGAGCTGA
ACAAGTTCTGCAAGAGCCCTACAGGCATCCCCTGGAAGGTCTCCACCGTGTTGTCTAAGTTGAAGAATGC
CGTGTACGCCGGCAGAATCCAGTGGCGGAAGCGGGAGGAAAAAAAATCTATCACACCAGGCAAAAAAAAG
GATGTCCGGATGCGGCCCAAGGAACAATGGATCGACGTGGAGGGCAAGCACGAACCTCTGGTGTCCATGG
AAACCTACCTGAAGGCCCAAGAGATCCTGGAGCGGAAGTACCACGTGCCCTATCAGAAGCAGAACGGCAT
CACTAACCCCCTGGCCGGACTGGTCAAGTGCGGGATTTGTGGTAGCAGCATGGTGTATAGACCTTACACC
CACAAGCGCCACCCCCACCTGATCTGCTACAAAAGATACTGTACCAACAAGTCTAGCAGATTCGAGTACG
TGGAAAGCAAAATTATCCAAGGCCTGCACCAGCTGCTGGCACAGTACAAGGCCGATTGGTTCAAACATCA
GAGACCCAAGGTGAACGACGACAGCGTGGACCTGAGACAGAAAGCCCCCCACCGGCTGGAGAAGGAACTG
AATGACCTGTACAAGCAGAAGGACAACCTGCACAATCTGCTGGAGAAGGGCGTGTACAGCATCGATACAT
TCCTGGAAAGAAGCAACATCCTGGCTGAACGCATCGATGATACCAAGAAGGCCATCCACGACGCCGAGAA
GGCTCTGGCCGAGGAGGTGCAGCGGAACAAAGTGAAGAAGGATATCATCCCCACAGTCGAGAACGTGCTT
GAACTGTACTACAAGACCCAGGACCCTGCCAAGAAGAACAACCTGCTGAAGAGCGTGCTGGACTACGCTG
TTTACAGAAAAGAAAAGCACCAGAGAAACGATGACTTCACCTTGGTGCTTTATCCTAAGCTGCCTCAGAT
CAACAGCGGCGGTCACCATCACCACCACCACGCTAGCGGCAGTGGAGAGGGCAGAGGAAGTCTGCTAACA
TGCGGTGACGTCGAGGAGAATCCTGGCCCAGTGAGCAAGGGCGAGGAGCTGTTCACCGGGGTGGTGCCCA
TCCTGGTCGAGCTGGACGGCGACGTAAACGGCCACAAGTTCAGCGTGTCCGGCGAGGGCGAGGGCGATGC
CACCTACGGCAAGCTGACCCTGAAGTTCATCTGCACCACCGGCAAGCTGCCCGTGCCCTGGCCCACCCTC
GTGACCACCCTGACCTACGGCGTGCAGTGCTTCAGCCGCTACCCCGACCACATGAAGCAGCACGACTTCT
TCAAGTCCGCCATGCCCGAAGGCTACGTCCAGGAGCGCACCATCTTCTTCAAGGACGACGGCAACTACAA
GACCCGCGCCGAGGTGAAGTTCGAGGGCGACACCCTGGTGAACCGCATCGAGCTGAAGGGCATCGACTTC
AAGGAGGACGGCAACATCCTGGGGCACAAGCTGGAGTACAACTACAACAGCCACAACGTCTATATCATGG
CCGACAAGCAGAAGAACGGCATCAAGGTGAACTTCAAGATCCGCCACAACATCGAGGACGGCAGCGTGCA
GCTCGCCGACCACTACCAGCAGAACACCCCCATCGGCGACGGCCCCGTGCTGCTGCCCGACAACCACTAC
CTGAGCACCCAGTCCGCCCTGAGCAAAGACCCCAACGAGAAGCGCGATCACATGGTCCTGCTGGAGTTCG
TGACCGCCGCCGGGATCACTCTCGGCATGGACGAGCTGTACAAGTAAGAATTCGATATCAAGCTTATCGA
TAATCAACAACTTGTTTATTGCAGCTTATAATGGTTACAAATAAAGCAATAGCATCACAAATTTCACAAA
TAAAGCATTTTTTTCACTGCATTCTAGTTGTGGTTTGTCCAAACTCATCAATGTATCTTAGACGTCAGGT
GGCACTTTTCGGGGAAATGTGCGCGGAACCCCTATTTGTTTATTTTTCTAAATACATTCAAATATGTATC
CGCTCATGAGACAATAACCCTGATAAATGCTTCAATAATATTGAAAAAGGAAGAGTATGAGTATTCAACA
TTTCCGTGTCGCCCTTATTCCCTTTTTTGCGGCATTTTGCCTTCCTGTTTTTGCTCACCCAGAAACGCTG
GTGAAAGTAAAAGATGCTGAAGATCAGTTGGGTGCACG
